Addgene plasmid #214337: pFastBac_human-pro-IL-18
Purpose: Protein overexpression in bacteria
Depositing lab: Jonathan Kagan. Depositing organization: Boston Children's Hospital. Publication: Structural insights into cytokine cleavage by inflammatory caspase-4. Devant P, Dong Y, Mintseris J, Ma W, Gygi SP, Wu H, Kagan JC. Nature. 2023 Dec;624(7991):451-459. doi: 10.1038/s41586-023-06751-9. Epub 2023 Nov 22. PubMed 37993712.
Backbone
  Vector backbone: pFastBac HTb
  Backbone size w/o insert (bp): 5400
  Vector type: Bacterial Expression
Growth in bacteria
  Bacterial resistance: Ampicillin, 100 μg/mL
  Growth temperature: 37°C
  Growth strain: DH5alpha
  Copy number: High Copy
Gene/Insert
  Gene/Insert name: IL18 (alt names: pro-IL-18; Pro-Interleukin-18)
  Species: H. sapiens (human)
  Entrez Gene: IL18 (a.k.a. IGIF, IL-18, IL-1g, IL1F4)
  Promoter: T7
  Tag / fusion protein: His-TEV (N terminal on insert)
  Cloning method: Restriction Enzyme; 5′ cloning site unknown (unknown if destroyed)
  Sequencing primers: 5′ T7-fwd; 3′ T7-term
Terms and licenses: Academic/Nonprofit Terms; Industry Terms: Not Available to Industry
How to cite: pFastBac_human-pro-IL-18 was a gift from Jonathan Kagan (Addgene plasmid # 214337 ; http://n2t.net/addgene:214337 ; RRID:Addgene_214337)
