[The description below was written by a language model from this plasmid's Addgene catalogue record and pLannotate feature annotations shown in this document.]
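Description:
pFastBac_human-pro-IL-18 is a baculovirus donor (transfer) plasmid built on the pFastBac HTb backbone and carrying human IL18 in its full-length precursor form, pro-interleukin-18. It is maintained in E. coli as a high-copy plasmid through a ColE1/pUC-type origin with ampicillin selection (AmpR), and it also carries an f1 phage origin.

The payload sits between the right and left ends of a mini-Tn7 element. Within these Tn7R/Tn7L arms are a gentamicin resistance gene driven by the Pc integron promoter and, in the opposite orientation, the expression cassette. That cassette consists of the Autographa californica polyhedrin promoter, an N-terminal polyhistidine tag, a TEV protease cleavage site, the IL18 coding sequence and an SV40 polyadenylation signal. In this type of system, Tn7 transposition moves the whole segment into a baculovirus shuttle genome (bacmid) held in a suitable E. coli host. The resulting recombinant baculovirus then drives strong, very late expression in insect cells. The His tag allows affinity purification, and TEV cleavage removes the tag.

The catalogue fields and the sequence annotation disagree on one point. The record lists the vector type and purpose as bacterial expression and names T7 as the promoter, with T7 sequencing primers. The annotated full sequence shows no T7 promoter or terminator, and the polyhedrin promoter is the only promoter detected upstream of the insert. The architecture therefore points to insect-cell production rather than direct expression in bacteria. The associated publication concerns cytokine cleavage by the inflammatory caspase-4, which suggests the plasmid was used to produce recombinant pro-IL-18 for such structural or biochemical work.
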