Features (pLannotate 1.2.2; 18 found; start..end, strand, type, name):
      2..456     +  rep_origin     f1 ori (sequence partly withheld): f1 bacteriophage origin of replication; arrow indicates direction of (+) strand synthesis
    482..586     +  promoter       AmpR promoter: bla
    587..1447    +  CDS            AmpR: β-lactamase; bla; confers resistance to ampicillin, carbenicillin, and related antibiotics
   1618..2206    +  rep_origin     ori: high-copy-number ColE1/pMB1/pBR322/pUC origin of replication
   2265..2398    +  rep_origin     RSF ori (fragment): Plasmids containing the RSF 1030 origin of replication can be propagated in E. coli cells that contain additional plasmids with compatible origins.
   2403..2454    -  misc_feature   bom (fragment): basis of mobility region from pBR322
   2522..2746    -  mobile_element Tn7R: mini-Tn7 element (right end of the Tn7 transposon) Tn7
   2813..3346    -  CDS            GmR: gentamycin acetyltransferase; aacC1; confers resistance to gentamycin
   3516..3544    -  promoter       Pc promoter: intI1 (promoter lies within the coding sequence); class 1 integron promoter
   3522..3869    -  CDS            YPR2_ECOLX (fragment): Protein predicted: Swiss-Prot protein existence level 4. From Escherichia coli.
   3896..3987    +  promoter       polyhedrin promoter: polh from Autographa californica; promoter for the baculovirus polyhedrin gene
   4052..4071    +  CDS            8xHis (fragment): 8xHis affinity tag
   4093..4113    +  CDS            TEV site: tobacco etch virus (TEV) protease recognition and cleavage site
   4126..4701    +  CDS            IL18: IL18_HUMAN - Also known as IGIF, IL1F4. Experimental evidence at protein level: Swiss-Prot protein existence level 1. A proinflammatory cytokine primarily involved in polarized T- helper 1 (Th1) cell and natural killer (NK) cell immune responses (Probable). Upon binding to IL18R1 and IL18RAP, forms a signaling ternary complex which activates NF-kappa-B, triggering synthesis of inflammatory mediators (PubMed:14528293, PubMed:25500532). Synergizes with IL12/interleukin-12 to induce IFNG synthesis from T-helper 1 (Th1) cells and natural killer (NK) cells (Probable) (PubMed:10653850). From Homo sa
   4746..4829    +  CDS            large T antigen (fragment): large T antigen from SV40 (simian virus 40)
   4852..4986    +  polyA_signal   SV40 poly(A) signal: SV40 polyadenylation signal
   5015..5180    -  mobile_element Tn7L: mini-Tn7 element (left end of the Tn7 transposon) Tn7
   5343..5359    +  CDS            lacZα (fragment): LacZα fragment of β-galactosidase; lacZ fragment
>Addgene plasmid #214337 | pFastBac_human-pro-IL-18 | addgene full sequence | sequence record 423150 | Addgene NGS Result
G
[124 nt withheld, positions 2-125]
C
[91 nt withheld, positions 127-217]
A
[49 nt withheld, positions 219-267]
CCTTTGACGTTGGAGTCCACGTTCTT
[37 nt withheld, positions 294-330]
ACCCTATCTCGGTCTATTCTTTTGATTTATAAGGGATTTTGCCGATTTCGGCCTATTGGTTAAAAAATGA
GCTGATTTAACAAAAATTTAACGCGAATTTTAACAAAATATTAACGCTTACAATTTAGGTGGCACTTTTC
GGGGAAATGTGCGCGGAACCCCTATTTGTTTATTTTTCTAAATACATTCAAATATGTATCCGCTCATGAG
ACAATAACCCTGATAAATGCTTCAATAATATTGAAAAAGGAAGAGTATGAGTATTCAACATTTCCGTGTC
GCCCTTATTCCCTTTTTTGCGGCATTTTGCCTTCCTGTTTTTGCTCACCCAGAAACGCTGGTGAAAGTAA
AAGATGCTGAAGATCAGTTGGGTGCACGAGTGGGTTACATCGAACTGGATCTCAACAGCGGTAAGATCCT
TGAGAGTTTTCGCCCCGAAGAACGTTTTCCAATGATGAGCACTTTTAAAGTTCTGCTATGTGGCGCGGTA
TTATCCCGTATTGACGCCGGGCAAGAGCAACTCGGTCGCCGCATACACTATTCTCAGAATGACTTGGTTG
AGTACTCACCAGTCACAGAAAAGCATCTTACGGATGGCATGACAGTAAGAGAATTATGCAGTGCTGCCAT
AACCATGAGTGATAACACTGCGGCCAACTTACTTCTGACAACGATCGGAGGACCGAAGGAGCTAACCGCT
TTTTTGCACAACATGGGGGATCATGTAACTCGCCTTGATCGTTGGGAACCGGAGCTGAATGAAGCCATAC
CAAACGACGAGCGTGACACCACGATGCCTGTAGCAATGGCAACAACGTTGCGCAAACTATTAACTGGCGA
ACTACTTACTCTAGCTTCCCGGCAACAATTAATAGACTGGATGGAGGCGGATAAAGTTGCAGGACCACTT
CTGCGCTCGGCCCTTCCGGCTGGCTGGTTTATTGCTGATAAATCTGGAGCCGGTGAGCGTGGGTCTCGCG
GTATCATTGCAGCACTGGGGCCAGATGGTAAGCCCTCCCGTATCGTAGTTATCTACACGACGGGGAGTCA
GGCAACTATGGATGAACGAAATAGACAGATCGCTGAGATAGGTGCCTCACTGATTAAGCATTGGTAACTG
TCAGACCAAGTTTACTCATATATACTTTAGATTGATTTAAAACTTCATTTTTAATTTAAAAGGATCTAGG
TGAAGATCCTTTTTGATAATCTCATGACCAAAATCCCTTAACGTGAGTTTTCGTTCCACTGAGCGTCAGA
CCCCGTAGAAAAGATCAAAGGATCTTCTTGAGATCCTTTTTTTCTGCGCGTAATCTGCTGCTTGCAAACA
AAAAAACCACCGCTACCAGCGGTGGTTTGTTTGCCGGATCAAGAGCTACCAACTCTTTTTCCGAAGGTAA
CTGGCTTCAGCAGAGCGCAGATACCAAATACTGTTCTTCTAGTGTAGCCGTAGTTAGGCCACCACTTCAA
GAACTCTGTAGCACCGCCTACATACCTCGCTCTGCTAATCCTGTTACCAGTGGCTGCTGCCAGTGGCGAT
AAGTCGTGTCTTACCGGGTTGGACTCAAGACGATAGTTACCGGATAAGGCGCAGCGGTCGGGCTGAACGG
GGGGTTCGTGCACACAGCCCAGCTTGGAGCGAACGACCTACACCGAACTGAGATACCTACAGCGTGAGCT
ATGAGAAAGCGCCACGCTTCCCGAAGGGAGAAAGGCGGACAGGTATCCGGTAAGCGGCAGGGTCGGAACA
GGAGAGCGCACGAGGGAGCTTCCAGGGGGAAACGCCTGGTATCTTTATAGTCCTGTCGGGTTTCGCCACC
TCTGACTTGAGCGTCGATTTTTGTGATGCTCGTCAGGGGGGCGGAGCCTATGGAAAAACGCCAGCAACGC
GGCCTTTTTACGGTTCCTGGCCTTTTGCTGGCCTTTTGCTGGCCTTTTGCTCACATGTTCTTTCCTGCGT
TATCCCCTGATTCTGTGGATAACCGTATTACCGCCTTTGAGTGAGCTGATACCGCTCGCCGCAGCCGAAC
GACCGAGCGCAGCGAGTCAGTGAGCGAGGAAGCGGAAGAGCGCCTGATGCGGTATTTTCTCCTTACGCAT
CTGTGCGGTATTTCACACCGCATAGACCAGCCGCGTAACCTGGCAAAATCGGTTACGGTTGAGTAATAAA
TGGATGCCCTGCGTAAGCGGGTGTGGGCGGACAATAAAGTCTTAAACTGAACAAAATAGATCTAAACTAT
GACAATAAAGTCTTAAACTAGACAGAATAGTTGTAAACTGAAATCAGTCCAGTTATGCTGTGAAAAAGCA
TACTGGACTTTTGTTATGGCTAAAGCAAACTCTTCATTTTCTGAAGTGCAAATTGCCCGTCGTATTAAAG
AGGGGCGTGGCCAAGGGCATGGTAAAGACTATATTCGCGGCGTTGTGACAATTTACCGAACAACTCCGCG
GCCGGGAAGCCGATCTCGGCTTGAACGAATTGTTAGGTGGCGGTACTTGGGTCGATATCAAAGTGCATCA
CTTCTTCCCGTATGCCCAACTTTGTATAGAGAGCCACTGCGGGATCGTCACCGTAATCTGCTTGCACGTA
GATCACATAAGCACCAAGCGCGTTGGCCTCATGCTTGAGGAGATTGATGAGCGCGGTGGCAATGCCCTGC
CTCCGGTGCTCGCCGGAGACTGCGAGATCATAGATATAGATCTCACTACGCGGCTGCTCAAACTTGGGCA
GAACGTAAGCCGCGAGAGCGCCAACAACCGCTTCTTGGTCGAAGGCAGCAAGCGCGATGAATGTCTTACT
ACGGAGCAAGTTCCCGAGGTAATCGGAGTCCGGCTGATGTTGGGAGTAGGTGGCTACGTCTCCGAACTCA
CGACCGAAAAGATCAAGAGCAGCCCGCATGGATTTGACTTGGTCAGGGCCGAGCCTACATGTGCGAATGA
TGCCCATACTTGAGCCACCTAACTTTGTTTTAGGGCGACTGCCCTGCTGCGTAACATCGTTGCTGCTCCA
TAACATCAAACATCGACCCACGGCGTAACGCGCTTGCTGCTTGGATGCCCGAGGCATAGACTGTACAAAA
AAACAGTCATAACAAGCCATGAAAACCGCCACTGCGCCGTTACCACCGCTGCGTTCGGTCAAGGTTCTGG
ACCAGTTGCGTGAGCGCATACGCTACTTGCATTACAGTTTACGAACCGAACAGGCTTATGTCAACTGGGT
TCGTGCCTTCATCCGTTTCCACGGTGTGCGTCACCCGGCAACCTTGGGCAGCAGCGAAGTCGAGGCATTT
CTGTCCTGGCTGGCGAACGAGCGCAAGGTTTCGGTCTCCACGCATCGTCAGGCATTGGCGGCCTTGCTGT
TCTTCTACGGCAAGGTGCTGTGCACGGATCTGCCCTGGCTTCAGGAGATCGGAAGACCTCGGCCGTCGCG
GCGCTTGCCGGTGGTGCTGACCCCGGATGAAGTGGTTCGCATCCTCGGTTTTCTGGAAGGCGAGCATCGT
TTGTTCGCCCAGGACTCTAGCTATAGTTCTAGTGGTTGGCTACGTATACTCCGGAATATTAATAGATCAT
GGAGATAATTAAAATGATAACCATCTCGCAAATAAATAAGTATTTTACTGTTTTCGTAACAGTTTTGTAA
TAAAAAAACCTATAAATATTCCGGATTATTCATACCGTCCCACCATCGGGCGCGGATCTCGGTCCGAAAC
CATGTCGTACTACCATCACCATCACCATCACGATTACGATATCCCAACGACCGAAAACCTGTATTTTCAG
GGCGCCATGGGATCCGCTGCTGAACCAGTAGAAGACAATTGCATCAACTTTGTGGCAATGAAATTTATTG
ACAATACGCTTTACTTTATAGCTGAAGATGATGAAAACCTGGAATCAGATTACTTTGGCAAGCTTGAATC
TAAATTATCAGTCATAAGAAATTTGAATGACCAAGTTCTCTTCATTGACCAAGGAAATCGGCCTCTATTT
GAAGATATGACTGATTCTGACTGTAGAGATAATGCACCCCGGACCATATTTATTATAAGTATGTATAAAG
ATAGCCAGCCTAGAGGTATGGCTGTAACTATCTCTGTGAAGTGTGAGAAAATTTCAACTCTCTCCTGTGA
GAACAAAATTATTTCCTTTAAGGAAATGAATCCTCCTGATAACATCAAGGATACAAAAAGTGACATCATA
TTCTTTCAGAGAAGTGTCCCAGGACATGATAATAAGATGCAATTTGAATCTTCATCATACGAAGGATACT
TTCTAGCTTGTGAAAAAGAGAGAGACCTTTTTAAACTCATTTTGAAAAAAGAGGATGAATTGGGGGATAG
ATCTATAATGTTCACTGTTCAAAACGAAGACTAGCTCGAGGCATGCGGTACCAAGCTTGTCGAGAAGTAC
TAGAGGATCATAATCAGCCATACCACATTTGTAGAGGTTTTACTTGCTTTAAAAAACCTCCCACACCTCC
CCCTGAACCTGAAACATAAAATGAATGCAATTGTTGTTGTTAACTTGTTTATTGCAGCTTATAATGGTTA
CAAATAAAGCAATAGCATCACAAATTTCACAAATAAAGCATTTTTTTCACTGCATTCTAGTTGTGGTTTG
TCCAAACTCATCAATGTATCTTATCATGTCTGGATCTGATCACTGATATCGCCTAGGAGATCCGAACCAG
ATAAGTGAAATCTAGTTCCAAACTATTTTGTCATTTTTAATTTTCGTATTAGCTTACGACGCTACACCCA
GTTCCCATCTATTTTGTCACTCTTCCCTAAATAATCCTTAAAAACTCCATTTCCACCCCTCCCAGTTCCC
AACTATTTTGTCCGCCCACAGCGGGGCATTTTTCTTCCTGTTATGTTTTTAATCAAACATCCTGCCAACT
CCATGTGACAAACCGTCATCTTCGGCTACTTTTTCTCTGTCACAGAATGAAAATTTTTCTGTCATCTCTT
CGTTATTAATGTTTGTAATTGACTGAATATCAACGCTTATTTGCAGCCTGAATGGCGAATGG
